>Addgene plasmid #61815 | pSARSF53-344 | depositor full sequence | sequence record 100809 | Expected plasmid sequence
TAATACGACTCACTATAGGGGAATTGTGAGCGGATAACAATTCCCCTGTAGAAATAATTTTGTTTAACTT
TAATAAGGAGATATACCATGGGCAGCAGCCATCATCATCATCATCACAGCACTAGTGACTCAGAAGTCAA
TCAAGAAGCTAAGCCAGAGGTCAAGCCAGAAGTCAAGCCTGAGACTCACATCAATTTAAAGGTGTCCGAT
GGATCTTCAGAAATCTTCTTTAAGATCAAAAAGACCACTCCTTTAAGAAGGCTGATGGAAGCGTTCGCTA
AAAGACAGGGTAAGGAAATGGACTCCTTAAGATTCTTGTACGACGGTATTAGAATTCAAGCTGATCAGAC
CCCTGAAGATTTGGACATGGAGGATAACGATATTATTGAGACTCACAGAGAACAGATTGGTGGATCCGGG
AAGTGCTTTGCTAGGGATACCGAAGTTTATTATGAAAACGATACTGTACCACACATGGAATCAATTGAGG
AGATGTATAGTAAATACGCCTCGATGAATGGGGAATTACCATTCGATAATGGTTACGCAGTTCCATTAGA
TAATGTCTTTGTGTACACGTTGGACATCGCTAGTGGTGAAATTAAGAAAACGAGGGCTTCATACATCTAT
CGCGAGAAGGTTGAGAAGCTCATTGAGATAAAACTATCCAGTGGATACTCCCTTAAGGTTACTCCCTCTC
ACCCAGTTCTCCTCTTTAGAGATGGCCTGCAATGGGTCCCCGCTGCTGAAGTTAAACCTGGAGATGTTGT
TGTTGGTGTTAGGGAAGAGGTACTGAGAAGATAAGCTTGCGGCCGCACTCGAGTCTGGTAAAGAAACCGC
TGCTGCGAAATTTGAACGCCAGCACATGGACTCGTCTACTAGCGCAGCTTAATTAACCTAGGCTGCTGCC
ACCGCTGAGCAATAACTAGCATAACCCCTTGGGGCCTCTAAACGGGTCTTGAGGGGTTTTTTGCTGAAAC
CTCAGGCATTTGAGAAGCACACGGTCACACTGCTTCCGGTAGTCAATAAACCGGTAAACCAGCAATAGAC
ATAAGCGGCTATTTAACGACCCTGCCCTGAACCGACGACAAGCTGACGACCGGGTCTCCGCAAGTGGCAC
TTTTCGGGGAAATGTGCGCGGAACCCCTATTTGTTTATTTTTCTAAATACATTCAAATATGTATCCGCTC
ATGAATTAATTCTTAGAAAAACTCATCGAGCATCAAATGAAACTGCAATTTATTCATATCAGGATTATCA
ATACCATATTTTTGAAAAAGCCGTTTCTGTAATGAAGGAGAAAACTCACCGAGGCAGTTCCATAGGATGG
CAAGATCCTGGTATCGGTCTGCGATTCCGACTCGTCCAACATCAATACAACCTATTAATTTCCCCTCGTC
AAAAATAAGGTTATCAAGTGAGAAATCACCATGAGTGACGACTGAATCCGGTGAGAATGGCAAAAGTTTA
TGCATTTCTTTCCAGACTTGTTCAACAGGCCAGCCATTACGCTCGTCATCAAAATCACTCGCATCAACCA
AACCGTTATTCATTCGTGATTGCGCCTGAGCGAGACGAAATACGCGGTCGCTGTTAAAAGGACAATTACA
AACAGGAATCGAATGCAACCGGCGCAGGAACACTGCCAGCGCATCAACAATATTTTCACCTGAATCAGGA
TATTCTTCTAATACCTGGAATGCTGTTTTCCCGGGGATCGCAGTGGTGAGTAACCATGCATCATCAGGAG
TACGGATAAAATGCTTGATGGTCGGAAGAGGCATAAATTCCGTCAGCCAGTTTAGTCTGACCATCTCATC
TGTAACATCATTGGCAACGCTACCTTTGCCATGTTTCAGAAACAACTCTGGCGCATCGGGCTTCCCATAC
AATCGATAGATTGTCGCACCTGATTGCCCGACATTATCGCGAGCCCATTTATACCCATATAAATCAGCAT
CCATGTTGGAATTTAATCGCGGCCTAGAGCAAGACGTTTCCCGTTGAATATGGCTCATACTCTTCCTTTT
TCAATATTATTGAAGCATTTATCAGGGTTATTGTCTCATGAGCGGATACATATTTGAATGTATTTAGAAA
AATAAACAAATAGGCATGCAGCGCTCTTCCGCTTCCTCGCTCACTGACTCGCTACGCTCGGTCGTTCGAC
TGCGGCGAGCGGTGTCAGCTCACTCAAAAGCGGTAATACGGTTATCCACAGAATCAGGGGATAAAGCCGG
AAAGAACATGTGAGCAAAAAGCAAAGCACCGGAAGAAGCCAACGCCGCAGGCGTTTTTCCATAGGCTCCG
CCCCCCTGACGAGCATCACAAAAATCGACGCTCAAGCCAGAGGTGGCGAAACCCGACAGGACTATAAAGA
TACCAGGCGTTTCCCCCTGGAAGCTCCCTCGTGCGCTCTCCTGTTCCGACCCTGCCGCTTACCGGATACC
TGTCCGCCTTTCTCCCTTCGGGAAGCGTGGCGCTTTCTCATAGCTCACGCTGTTGGTATCTCAGTTCGGT
GTAGGTCGTTCGCTCCAAGCTGGGCTGTGTGCACGAACCCCCCGTTCAGCCCGACCGCTGCGCCTTATCC
GGTAACTATCGTCTTGAGTCCAACCCGGTAAGACACGACTTATCGCCACTGGCAGCAGCCATTGGTAACT
GATTTAGAGGACTTTGTCTTGAAGTTATGCACCTGTTAAGGCTAAACTGAAAGAACAGATTTTGGTGAGT
GCGGTCCTCCAACCCACTTACCTTGGTTCAAAGAGTTGGTAGCTCAGCGAACCTTGAGAAAACCACCGTT
GGTAGCGGTGGTTTTTCTTTATTTATGAGATGATGAATCAATCGGTCTATCAAGTCAACGAACAGCTATT
CCGTTACTCTAGATTTCAGTGCAATTTATCTCTTCAAATGTAGCACCTGAAGTCAGCCCCATACGATATA
AGTTGTAATTCTCATGTTAGTCATGCCCCGCGCCCACCGGAAGGAGCTGACTGGGTTGAAGGCTCTCAAG
GGCATCGGTCGAGATCCCGGTGCCTAATGAGTGAGCTAACTTACATTAATTGCGTTGCGCTCACTGCCCG
CTTTCCAGTCGGGAAACCTGTCGTGCCAGCTGCATTAATGAATCGGCCAACGCGCGGGGAGAGGCGGTTT
GCGTATTGGGCGCCAGGGTGGTTTTTCTTTTCACCAGTGAGACGGGCAACAGCTGATTGCCCTTCACCGC
CTGGCCCTGAGAGAGTTGCAGCAAGCGGTCCACGCTGGTTTGCCCCAGCAGGCGAAAATCCTGTTTGATG
GTGGTTAACGGCGGGATATAACATGAGCTGTCTTCGGTATCGTCGTATCCCACTACCGAGATGTCCGCAC
CAACGCGCAGCCCGGACTCGGTAATGGCGCGCATTGCGCCCAGCGCCATCTGATCGTTGGCAACCAGCAT
CGCAGTGGGAACGATGCCCTCATTCAGCATTTGCATGGTTTGTTGAAAACCGGACATGGCACTCCAGTCG
CCTTCCCGTTCCGCTATCGGCTGAATTTGATTGCGAGTGAGATATTTATGCCAGCCAGCCAGACGCAGAC
GCGCCGAGACAGAACTTAATGGGCCCGCTAACAGCGCGATTTGCTGGTGACCCAATGCGACCAGATGCTC
CACGCCCAGTCGCGTACCGTCTTCATGGGAGAAAATAATACTGTTGATGGGTGTCTGGTCAGAGACATCA
AGAAATAACGCCGGAACATTAGTGCAGGCAGCTTCCACAGCAATGGCATCCTGGTCATCCAGCGGATAGT
TAATGATCAGCCCACTGACGCGTTGCGCGAGAAGATTGTGCACCGCCGCTTTACAGGCTTCGACGCCGCT
TCGTTCTACCATCGACACCACCACGCTGGCACCCAGTTGATCGGCGCGAGATTTAATCGCCGCGACAATT
TGCGACGGCGCGTGCAGGGCCAGACTGGAGGTGGCAACGCCAATCAGCAACGACTGTTTGCCCGCCAGTT
GTTGTGCCACGCGGTTGGGAATGTAATTCAGCTCCGCCATCGCCGCTTCCACTTTTTCCCGCGTTTTCGC
AGAAACGTGGCTGGCCTGGTTCACCACGCGGGAAACGGTCTGATAAGAGACACCGGCATACTCTGCGACA
TCGTATAACGTTACTGGTTTCACATTCACCACCCTGAATTGACTCTCTTCCGGGCGCTATCATGCCATAC
CGCGAAAGGTTTTGCGCCATTCGATGGTGTCCGGGATCTCGACGCTCTCCCTTATGCGACTCCTGCATTA
GGAAAT
Features (pLannotate 1.2.2; 18 found; start..end, strand, type, name):
      1..19      +  promoter       T7 promoter: promoter for bacteriophage T7 RNA polymerase
     20..44      +  protein_bind   lac operator: The lac repressor binds to the lac operator to inhibit transcription in E. coli. This inhibition can be relieved by adding lactose or isopropyl-β-D-thiogalactopyranoside (IPTG). lac repressor encoded by lacI
     59..81      +  RBS            RBS: efficient ribosome binding site from bacteriophage T7 gene 10 (Olins and Rangwala, 1989)
    100..116     +  CDS            capTEV™ (fragment): composite tag for in vivo biotinylation, TEV protease cleavage, and 6xHis tagging
    127..413     +  CDS            SUMO (fragment): cleavable ubiquitin-like protein tag; S. cerevisiae SMT3 (truncated)
    412..801     +  CDS            radA (fragment): RADA_PYRHO - Experimental evidence at protein level: Swiss-Prot protein existence level 1. Involved in DNA repair and in homologous recombination. Binds and assemble on single-stranded DNA to form a nucleoprotein filament. Hydrolyzes ATP in a ssDNA-dependent manner and promotes DNA strand exchange between homologous DNA molecules (By similarity). From Pyrococcus horikoshii (strain ATCC 700860 / DSM 12428 / JCM 9974 / NBRC 100139 / OT-3).
    830..871     +  CDS            S-Tag (fragment): affinity and epitope tag derived from pancreatic ribonuclease A
    901..918     +  CDS            SET1 (fragment): solubility-enhancement tag derived from T7 phage gene 10B
    926..973     +  terminator     T7 terminator: transcription terminator for bacteriophage T7 RNA polymerase
   1137..1194    +  promoter       AmpR promoter (fragment): bla
   1203..2018    -  CDS            KanR: aminoglycoside phosphotransferase; aph(3')-Ia; confers resistance to kanamycin in bacteria or G418 (Geneticin®) in eukaryotes
   2019..2110    -  promoter       AmpR promoter: bla
   2126..2875    -  rep_origin     RSF ori: Plasmids containing the RSF 1030 origin of replication can be propagated in E. coli cells that contain additional plasmids with compatible origins.
   2958..3022    -  CDS            TcR (fragment): tetracycline efflux protein; tet; confers resistance to tetracycline
   3037..3058    -  protein_bind   CAP binding site: CAP binding activates transcription in the presence of cAMP. E. coli catabolite activator protein
   3071..4153    -  CDS            lacI: lac repressor; lacI; The lac repressor binds to the lac operator to inhibit transcription in E. coli. This inhibition can be relieved by adding lactose or isopropyl-β-D-thiogalactopyranoside (IPTG).
   4154..4231    -  promoter       lacI promoter: lacI
   4239..4274    -  CDS            TcR (fragment): tetracycline efflux protein; tet; confers resistance to tetracycline
