[The description below was written by a language model from this plasmid's Addgene catalogue record and pLannotate feature annotations shown in this document.]
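Description:
pSARSF53-344 is a bacterial expression plasmid built on the Novagen pRSFDuet backbone, from which the second multiple cloning site has been deleted so that a single T7-driven expression cassette remains. It replicates from the RSF1030 origin, which is compatible with other common origin classes and so allows co-maintenance with a second plasmid in the same E. coli cell. Selection is by kanamycin through an aminoglycoside phosphotransferase gene. The plasmid also carries lacI under its own promoter.

The payload is the N-terminal fragment of a split intein derived from the RadA intein of Pyrococcus horikoshii, named PhoRadAdC46, cloned between BamHI and HindIII sites. The name suggests a version lacking the C-terminal 46 residues, although the record does not spell this out. The annotated radA-derived region makes up only part of the stated 717 bp insert, which presumably also counts fused sequence. Expression is controlled by a T7 promoter with an adjacent lac operator, a T7 gene 10 ribosome binding site and a T7 terminator, giving IPTG-inducible transcription in hosts that supply T7 RNA polymerase. The intein fragment is fused at its N terminus to a hexahistidine tag followed by yeast Smt3 (SUMO), which permits metal-affinity purification and can generally be removed with a SUMO-specific protease. The short capTEV hit in the feature table most likely reflects this His tag. The S-tag, SET1 and TcR fragments appear to be backbone remnants or incidental matches rather than functional parts.

According to the associated publication, the construct was made for structure-based engineering and comparison of novel split inteins for protein ligation, where an N-intein precursor is paired with a complementary C-intein partner for protein trans-splicing.
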