Addgene plasmid #61815: pSARSF53-344
Purpose: PhoRadAdC46 intein
Depositing lab: Hideo Iwai. Depositing organization: University of Helsinki, Institute of Biotechnology. Publication: Structure-based engineering and comparison of novel split inteins for protein ligation. Aranko AS, Oeemig JS, Zhou D, Kajander T, Wlodawer A, Iwai H. Mol Biosyst. 2014 May;10(5):1023-34. doi: 10.1039/c4mb00021h. PubMed 24574026.
Backbone
  Vector backbone: pRSFDuet
  Backbone manufacturer: Novagen
  Backbone size w/o insert (bp): 3559
  Total vector size (bp): 4276
  Modifications to backbone: deletion of MCS-2
  Vector type: Bacterial Expression
Growth in bacteria
  Bacterial resistance: Kanamycin, 50 μg/mL
  Growth temperature: 37°C
  Growth strain: DH5alpha
  Copy number: High Copy
Gene/Insert
  Gene/Insert name: PhoRadAdC46 intein (alt name: PhoRadAdC46 N-intein)
  Species: Pyrococcus horikoshii
  Insert size (bp): 717
  Promoter: T7
  Tag / fusion protein: H6-Smt3 (N terminal on insert)
  Cloning method: Restriction Enzyme; 5′ cloning site BamHI (not destroyed); 3′ cloning site HindIII (not destroyed)
  Sequencing primers: 5′ T7; 3′ T7term
Terms and licenses: Academic/Nonprofit Terms; Industry Terms: Not Available to Industry
How to cite: pSARSF53-344 was a gift from Hideo Iwai (Addgene plasmid # 61815 ; http://n2t.net/addgene:61815 ; RRID:Addgene_61815)
