>Addgene plasmid #61815 | pSARSF53-344 | depositor partial sequence | sequence record 100808 | T7term_sequenced
CCGATGGGAAATGTAAATCAGCTCCGCCATTCGCCGCTTTCACTTTTTCCCGCGTGTCGCAAGAAACGTG
GCTGGACTGGTCACCACGCGGGAAACGGTCTGATAAAGAGACACCGAGCATGCTCTGCGACATCGTATAA
CGTTACTGGTTTCACAATTCACCACTCTGAATTGACTCTCTTCCGGGCGCTATCATGTCATACCGCGAAA
AGGTTTGCGCCATTCGATGGTGTCCGGGATCTCGACGCTCTCCCTTATGCGACTCCTGCATTAGGAAATT
AATACGACTCACTATAGGGGAATTGTGAGCGGATAACAATTCCCCTGTAGAAATAATTTTGTTTAACTTT
AATAAGGAGATATACCATGGGCAGCAGCCATCATCATCATCATCACAGCACTAGTGACTCAGAAGTCAAT
CAAGAAGCTAAGCCAGAGGTCAAGCCAGAAGTCAAGCCTGAGACTCACATCAATTTAAAGGTGTCCGATG
GATCTTCAGAAATCTTCTTTAAGATCAAAAAGACCACTCCTTTAAGAAGGCTGATGGAAGCGTTCGCTAA
AAGACAGGGTAAGGAAATGGACTCCTTAAGATTCTTGTACGACGGTATTAGAATTCAAGCTGATCAGACC
CCTGAAGATTTGGACATGGAGGATAACGATATTATTGAGACTCACAGAGAACAGATTGGTGGATCCGGGA
AGTGCTTTGCTAGGGATACCGAAGTTTATTATGAAAACGATACTGTACCACACATGGAATCAATTGAGGA
GATGTATAGTAAATACGCCTCGATGAATGGGGAATTACCATTCGATAATGGTTACGCAGTTCCATTAGAT
AATGTCTTTGTGTACACGTTGGACATCGCTAGTGGTGAAATTAAGAAAACGAGGGCTTCATACATCTATC
GCGAGAAGGTTGAGAAGCTCATTGAGATAAAACTATCCAGTGGATACTCCCTTAAGGTTACTCCCTCTCA
CCCAGTTCTCCTCTTTAGAGATGGCCTGCAATGGGTCCCCGCTGCTGAAGTTAAACCTGGAGATGTTGTT
GTTGGTGTTAGGGAAGAGGTACTGAGAAGATAAGCTTGCGGCCGCACTCGAGTCTGGTAAAGAAACCGCT
GCTGCGAAATTTGAACGCCAGCACATGGACTCGTCTACTAGCGCAGCTAATATCCTCTTTTA
