>Addgene plasmid #61815 | pSARSF53-344 | addgene partial sequence | sequence record 103944 | T7 5'-TAATACGACTCACTATAGGG-3'
TTTTGTTTAACTTTAATAAGGAGATATACCATGGGCAGCAGCCATCATCATCATCATCACAGCACTAGTG
ACTCAGAAGTCAATCAAGAAGCTAAGCCAGAGGTCAAGCCAGAAGTCAAGCCTGAGACTCACATCAATTT
AAAGGTGTCCGATGGATCTTCAGAAATCTTCTTTAAGATCAAAAAGACCACTCCTTTAAGAAGGCTGATG
GAAGCGTTCGCTAAAAGACAGGGTAAGGAAATGGACTCCTTAAGATTCTTGTACGACGGTATTAGAATTC
AAGCTGATCAGACCCCTGAAGATTTGGACATGGAGGATAACGATATTATTGAGACTCACAGAGAACAGAT
TGGTGGATCCGGGAAGTGCTTTGCTAGGGATACCGAAGTTTATTATGAAAACGATACTGTACCACACATG
GAATCAATTGAGGAGATGTATAGTAAATACGCCTCGATGAATGGGGAATTACCATTCGATAATGGTTACG
CAGTTCCATTAGATAATGTCTTTGTGTACACGTTGGACATCGCTAGTGGTGAAATTAAGAAAACGAGGGC
TTCATACATCTATCGCGAGAAGGTTGAGAAGCTCATTGAGATAAAACTATCCAGTGGATACTCCCTTAAG
GTTACTCCCTCTCACCCAGTTCTCCTCTTTAGAGATGGCCTGCAATGGGTCCCCGCTGCTGAAGTTAAAC
CTGGAGATGTTGTTGTTGGTGTTAGGGAAGAGGTACTGAGAAGATAAGCTTGCGGCCGCACTCGAGTCTG
GTAAAGAAACCGCTGCTGCGAAATTTGAACGCCAGCACATGGACTCGTCTACTAGCGCAGCTTAATTAAC
CTAGGCTGCTGCCACCGCTGAGCAATAACTA
