>Addgene plasmid #61815 | pSARSF53-344 | addgene partial sequence | sequence record 103947 | T7term 5'-GCTAGTTATTGCTCAGCGG-3'
AGCTGCGCTAGTAGACGAGTCCATGTGCTGGCGTTCAAATTTCGCAGCAGCGGTTTCTTTACCAGACTCG
AGTGCGGCCGCAAGCTTATCTTCTCAGTACCTCTTCCCTAACACCAACAACAACATCTCCAGGTTTAACT
TCAGCAGCGGGGACCCATTGCAGGCCATCTCTAAAGAGGAGAACTGGGTGAGAGGGAGTAACCTTAAGGG
AGTATCCACTGGATAGTTTTATCTCAATGAGCTTCTCAACCTTCTCGCGATAGATGTATGAAGCCCTCGT
TTTCTTAATTTCACCACTAGCGATGTCCAACGTGTACACAAAGACATTATCTAATGGAACTGCGTAACCA
TTATCGAATGGTAATTCCCCATTCATCGAGGCGTATTTACTATACATCTCCTCAATTGATTCCATGTGTG
GTACAGTATCGTTTTCATAATAAACTTCGGTATCCCTAGCAAAGCACTTCCCGGATCCACCAATCTGTTC
TCTGTGAGTCTCAATAATATCGTTATCCTCCATGTCCAAATCTTCAGGGGTCTGATCAGCTTGAATTCTA
ATACCGTCGTACAAGAATCTTAAGGAGTCCATTTCCTTACCCTGTCTTTTAGCGAACGCTTCCATCAGCC
TTCTTAAAGGAGTGGTCTTTTTGATCTTAAAGAAGATTTCTGAAGATCCATCGGACACCTTTAAATTGAT
GTGAGTCTCAGGCTTGACTTCTGGCTTGACCTCTGGCTTAGCTTCTTGATTGACTTCTGAGTCACTAGTG
CTGTGATGATGATGATGATGGCTGCTGCCCATGGTATATCTCCTTATTAAAGTTAAACAAAATTATTTCT
ACAGGGGA
